Addgene plasmid #87461: HD-4
Purpose: For library amplification of fragment HD-4
Depositing lab: Steve Pollard. Depositing organization: University of Edinburgh. Publication: STAR: a simple TAL effector assembly reaction using isothermal assembly. Gogolok S, Garcia-Diaz C, Pollard SM. Sci Rep. 2016 Sep 12;6:33209. doi: 10.1038/srep33209. PubMed 27615025.
Backbone
  Vector backbone: pMA
  Backbone manufacturer: Life Technologies
  Vector type: TALEN, Synthetic Biology ; TALE DBD library preparation
Growth in bacteria
  Bacterial resistance: Ampicillin, 100 μg/mL
  Growth temperature: 37°C
  Growth strain: DH5alpha
  Copy number: High Copy
Gene/Insert
  Gene/Insert name: HD-4
  Species: Synthetic
  Cloning method: Unknown
Terms and licenses: Academic/Nonprofit Terms; Industry Terms: Not Available to Industry
How to cite: HD-4 was a gift from Steve Pollard (Addgene plasmid # 87461 ; http://n2t.net/addgene:87461 ; RRID:Addgene_87461)
