[The description below was written by a language model from this plasmid's Addgene catalogue record and pLannotate feature annotations shown in this document.]
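Description:
HD-4 is a small (about 2.7 kb) bacterial cloning plasmid built on the pMA gene-synthesis backbone. It serves as a storage and template vector for one synthetic fragment used in TAL effector DNA-binding domain assembly. It is maintained in E. coli at high copy through a ColE1/pUC-type origin of replication and is selected with ampicillin through a β-lactamase (AmpR) gene driven by its native bla promoter. The remaining annotated backbone elements are remnants rather than functional units. They comprise partial M13 origin, lacZα, lacI and RSF origin matches, plus a T7 promoter lying just upstream of the unannotated region.

The insert, HD-4, is recorded as a synthetic sequence and is not itself picked up by the automated annotation. It presumably sits in the unannotated stretch between the T7 promoter and the lacI fragment, although the record does not give its boundaries or the cloning method. By standard TALE naming, "HD" is the repeat-variable diresidue that specifies cytosine recognition. The "4" most likely denotes a position or fragment class within the assembly scheme, but the record does not define it.

The stated purpose is library amplification of fragment HD-4. The plasmid therefore acts as a template from which the module is amplified to build a set of TALE repeat parts. These parts are then joined by isothermal assembly into custom TALE DNA-binding domains for TALENs or other designer TAL effector fusions. The plasmid has no eukaryotic expression elements and is not intended for expression in its own right.
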