Features (pLannotate 1.2.2; 8 found; start..end, strand, type, name):
      3..134     -  rep_origin     M13 ori (fragment): M13 bacteriophage origin of replication; arrow indicates direction of (+) strand synthesis
    155..311     -  CDS            lacZα (fragment): LacZα fragment of β-galactosidase; lacZ fragment
    320..338     +  promoter       T7 promoter: promoter for bacteriophage T7 RNA polymerase
    788..835     -  CDS            lacI (fragment): lac repressor; lacI; The lac repressor binds to the lac operator to inhibit transcription in E. coli. This inhibition can be relieved by adding lactose or isopropyl-β-D-thiogalactopyranoside (IPTG).
    872..912     -  rep_origin     RSF ori (fragment): Plasmids containing the RSF 1030 origin of replication can be propagated in E. coli cells that contain additional plasmids with compatible origins.
    990..1578    -  rep_origin     ori: high-copy-number ColE1/pMB1/pBR322/pUC origin of replication
   1749..2609    -  CDS            AmpR: β-lactamase; bla; confers resistance to ampicillin, carbenicillin, and related antibiotics
   2610..2714    -  promoter       AmpR promoter: bla
>Addgene plasmid #87461 | HD-4 | addgene full sequence | sequence record 174727 | Addgene NGS Result
CTAAATTGTAAGCGTTAATATTTTGTTAAAATTCGCGTTAAATTTTTGTTAAATCAGCTCATTTTTTAAC
CAATAGGCCGAAATCGGCAAAATCCCTTATAAATCAAAAGAATAGACCGAGATAGGGTTGAGTGGCCGCT
ACAGGGCGCTCCCATTCGCCATTCAGGCTGCGCAACTGTTGGGAAGGGCGTTTCGGTGCGGGCCTCTTCG
CTATTACGCCAGCTGGCGAAAGGGGGATGTGCTGCAAGGCGATTAAGTTGGGTAACGCCAGGGTTTTCCC
AGTCACGACGTTGTAAAACGACGGCCAGTGAGCGCGACGTAATACGACTCACTATAGGGCGAATTGGCGG
AAGGCCGTCAAGGCCTAGGCGCGCCATGAGCTCGTATCCTGCAGTTAACCCCAGCTCAAGTGGTAGCAAT
CGCGTCGCACGACGGGGGAAAGCAAGCCCTGGAAACCGTGCAAAGGTTGTTGCCGGTCTTGTGCCAAGAT
CATGGGCTTCAGACTCGAACAAGCGGGCGCTGCTCGACGCACTGGCCGAAGCCATGCTGGCGGAGTCGAG
AATCATAGCACTTCGGTGCCGAGAGCCGACGACGACTGGCGCTCATTTCGAGTCTGACTGGGAATGCCCG
CAGCTTCAGGCAGGCGCTGCTCGCCTACCGCCAGCAGAGTCCAATGGATCTCGAGGAATTCACTCCTCAG
GTGCAGGCTGCCTATCAGGAGTCCCATTGTGCTGGCGCGCTGCAGGATACGGTACCTCTTAATTAACTGG
CCTCATGGGCCTTCCGCTCACTGCCCGCTTTCCAGTCGGGAAACCTGTCGTGCCAGCTGCATTAACATGG
TCATAGCTGTTTCCTTGCGTATTGGGCGCTCTCCGCTTCCTCGCTCACTGACTCGCTGCGCTCGGTCGTT
CGGGTAAAGCCTGGGGTGCCTAATGAGCAAAAGGCCAGCAAAAGGCCAGGAACCGTAAAAAGGCCGCGTT
GCTGGCGTTTTTCCATAGGCTCCGCCCCCCTGACGAGCATCACAAAAATCGACGCTCAAGTCAGAGGTGG
CGAAACCCGACAGGACTATAAAGATACCAGGCGTTTCCCCCTGGAAGCTCCCTCGTGCGCTCTCCTGTTC
CGACCCTGCCGCTTACCGGATACCTGTCCGCCTTTCTCCCTTCGGGAAGCGTGGCGCTTTCTCATAGCTC
ACGCTGTAGGTATCTCAGTTCGGTGTAGGTCGTTCGCTCCAAGCTGGGCTGTGTGCACGAACCCCCCGTT
CAGCCCGACCGCTGCGCCTTATCCGGTAACTATCGTCTTGAGTCCAACCCGGTAAGACACGACTTATCGC
CACTGGCAGCAGCCACTGGTAACAGGATTAGCAGAGCGAGGTATGTAGGCGGTGCTACAGAGTTCTTGAA
GTGGTGGCCTAACTACGGCTACACTAGAAGAACAGTATTTGGTATCTGCGCTCTGCTGAAGCCAGTTACC
TTCGGAAAAAGAGTTGGTAGCTCTTGATCCGGCAAACAAACCACCGCTGGTAGCGGTGGTTTTTTTGTTT
GCAAGCAGCAGATTACGCGCAGAAAAAAAGGATCTCAAGAAGATCCTTTGATCTTTTCTACGGGGTCTGA
CGCTCAGTGGAACGAAAACTCACGTTAAGGGATTTTGGTCATGAGATTATCAAAAAGGATCTTCACCTAG
ATCCTTTTAAATTAAAAATGAAGTTTTAAATCAATCTAAAGTATATATGAGTAAACTTGGTCTGACAGTT
ACCAATGCTTAATCAGTGAGGCACCTATCTCAGCGATCTGTCTATTTCGTTCATCCATAGTTGCCTGACT
CCCCGTCGTGTAGATAACTACGATACGGGAGGGCTTACCATCTGGCCCCAGTGCTGCAATGATACCGCGA
GAACCACGCTCACCGGCTCCAGATTTATCAGCAATAAACCAGCCAGCCGGAAGGGCCGAGCGCAGAAGTG
GTCCTGCAACTTTATCCGCCTCCATCCAGTCTATTAATTGTTGCCGGGAAGCTAGAGTAAGTAGTTCGCC
AGTTAATAGTTTGCGCAACGTTGTTGCCATTGCTACAGGCATCGTGGTGTCACGCTCGTCGTTTGGTATG
GCTTCATTCAGCTCCGGTTCCCAACGATCAAGGCGAGTTACATGATCCCCCATGTTGTGCAAAAAAGCGG
TTAGCTCCTTCGGTCCTCCGATCGTTGTCAGAAGTAAGTTGGCCGCAGTGTTATCACTCATGGTTATGGC
AGCACTGCATAATTCTCTTACTGTCATGCCATCCGTAAGATGCTTTTCTGTGACTGGTGAGTACTCAACC
AAGTCATTCTGAGAATAGTGTATGCGGCGACCGAGTTGCTCTTGCCCGGCGTCAATACGGGATAATACCG
CGCCACATAGCAGAACTTTAAAAGTGCTCATCATTGGAAAACGTTCTTCGGGGCGAAAACTCTCAAGGAT
CTTACCGCTGTTGAGATCCAGTTCGATGTAACCCACTCGTGCACCCAACTGATCTTCAGCATCTTTTACT
TTCACCAGCGTTTCTGGGTGAGCAAAAACAGGAAGGCAAAATGCCGCAAAAAAGGGAATAAGGGCGACAC
GGAAATGTTGAATACTCATACTCTTCCTTTTTCAATATTATTGAAGCATTTATCAGGGTTATTGTCTCAT
GAGCGGATACATATTTGAATGTATTTAGAAAAATAAACAAATAGGGGTTCCGCGCACATTTCCCCGAAAA
GTGCCAC
