>Addgene plasmid #87461 | HD-4 | depositor partial sequence | sequence record 170572 | HD-4 RVD flanked by BciVI sites
GTATCCTGCAGTTAACCCCAGCTCAAGTGGTAGCAATCGCGTCGCACGACGGGGGAAAGCAAGCCCTGGA
AACCGTGCAAAGGTTGTTGCCGGTCTTGTGCCAAGATCATGGGCTTCAGACTCGAACAAGCGGGCGCTGC
TCGACGCACTGGCCGAAGCCATGCTGGCGGAGTCGAGAATCATAGCACTTCGGTGCCGAGAGCCGACGAC
GACTGGCGCTCATTTCGAGTCTGACTGGGAATGCCCGCAGCTTCAGGCAGGCGCTGCTCGCCTACCGCCA
GCAGAGTCCAATGGATCTCGAGGAATTCACTCCTCAGGTGCAGGCTGCCTATCAGGAGTCCCATTGTGCT
GGCGCGCTGCAGGATAC
